Addgene plasmid #17226: pMIG-hSOX2
Depositing lab: George Daley. Depositing organization: Boston Children's Hospital. Publication: Reprogramming of human somatic cells to pluripotency with defined factors. Park IH, Zhao R, West JA, Yabuuchi A, Huo H, Ince TA, Lerou PH, Lensch MW, Daley GQ. Nature. 2008 Jan 10. 451(7175):141-6. 10.1038/nature06534 PubMed 18157115.
Backbone
  Vector backbone: pMIG
  Backbone size w/o insert (bp): 6500
  Vector type: Mammalian Expression, Retroviral
Growth in bacteria
  Bacterial resistance: Ampicillin, 100 μg/mL
  Growth temperature: 37°C
  Growth strain: Stbl3
  Copy number: Unknown
Gene/Insert
  Gene/Insert name: SRY (sex determining region Y)-box 2 (alt name: SOX2)
  Species: H. sapiens (human)
  Insert size (bp): 954
  Entrez Gene: SOX2 (a.k.a. ANOP3, MCOPS3)
  Cloning method: Restriction Enzyme; 5′ cloning site EcoRI (not destroyed); 3′ cloning site XhoI (not destroyed)
  Sequencing primers: 5′ pLXSN 5'
Terms and licenses: Academic/Nonprofit Terms; Industry Terms: Not Available to Industry
Depositor comments: Addgene has confirmed the presence of GFP in the pMIG vector backbone by sequencing, but the functionality of the GFP has not been confirmed. Please visit www.addgene.org/18119 to find the paper in which the pMIG-cMyc was used
How to cite: pMIG-hSOX2 was a gift from George Daley (Addgene plasmid # 17226 ; http://n2t.net/addgene:17226 ; RRID:Addgene_17226)
