[The description below was written by a language model from this plasmid's Addgene catalogue record and the feature table of its GenBank file.]
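Description:
pMIG-hSOX2 is a gammaretroviral mammalian expression plasmid built on the pMIG (MSCV-IRES-GFP) backbone and carrying the human SOX2 coding sequence (SRY-box 2; insert about 954 bp) cloned between EcoRI and XhoI sites that were both preserved. The full construct is about 7.4 kb. It is propagated in E. coli through a high-copy ColE1/pUC-type origin and selected with ampicillin via the bla gene and its own promoter. Remnants of a lac promoter/operator and CAP site sit in the bacterial backbone and play no part in the payload.

The viral cassette is annotated on the reverse strand of the held sequence. It runs from a murine embryonic stem cell virus-type 5' LTR through the Psi packaging signal and a truncated MMLV gag segment lacking its start codon, which supports efficient packaging. Next come the cloning region, an EMCV IRES, EGFP and the 3' LTR. The SOX2 open reading frame itself is not annotated, but the unannotated interval between gag and the IRES is where the insert lies. A FLAG epitope is annotated at the upstream end of that interval, although the catalogue entry does not list a tag, so whether SOX2 is FLAG-fused is not confirmed by the record. Transcription from the 5' LTR yields a bicistronic message in which SOX2 is translated cap-dependently and EGFP from the IRES, so that transduced cells can be tracked by fluorescence. The repository confirmed the presence of GFP by sequencing but has not confirmed its function.

Packaging requires gag-pol and envelope functions supplied in trans. The construct was deposited with work on reprogramming human somatic cells to pluripotency with defined factors, where it serves to deliver SOX2.
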