LOCUS       Exported 7361 bp ds-DNA circular SYN 12-MAY-2021
DEFINITION  synthetic circular DNA
ACCESSION   .
VERSION     .
KEYWORDS    pMIG-hSOX2
SOURCE      synthetic DNA construct
  ORGANISM  synthetic DNA construct
REFERENCE   1 (bases 1 to 7361)
  AUTHORS   Park IH, Zhao R, West JA, Yabuuchi A, Huo H, Ince TA, Lerou PH,
            Lensch MW, Daley GQ
  TITLE     Reprogramming of human somatic cells to pluripotency with defined
            factors.
  JOURNAL   Nature. 2008 Jan 10. 451(7175):141-6.
  PUBMED    18157115
REFERENCE   2 (bases 1 to 7361)
  AUTHORS   .
  TITLE     Direct Submission
  JOURNAL   Exported May 12, 2021 from SnapGene Server 1.1.58
            http://www.snapgene.com
FEATURES             Location/Qualifiers
     source          1..7361
                     /organism="synthetic DNA construct"
                     /mol_type="other DNA"
     primer_bind     complement(161..180)
                     /label=Amp-R
                     /note="Ampicillin resistance gene, reverse primer"
     rep_origin      974..1562
                     /direction=RIGHT
                     /label=ori
                     /note="high-copy-number ColE1/pMB1/pBR322/pUC origin of
                     replication"
     primer_bind     1463..1482
                     /label=pBR322ori-F
                     /note="pBR322 origin, forward primer"
     primer_bind     1716..1733
                     /label=L4440
                     /note="L4440 vector, forward primer"
     protein_bind    1850..1871
                     /label=CAP binding site
                     /bound_moiety="E. coli catabolite activator protein"
                     /note="CAP binding activates transcription in the presence
                     of cAMP."
     promoter        1886..1916
                     /label=lac promoter
                     /note="promoter for the E. coli lac operon"
     protein_bind    1924..1940
                     /label=lac operator
                     /bound_moiety="lac repressor encoded by lacI"
                     /note="The lac repressor binds to the lac operator to
                     inhibit transcription in E. coli. This inhibition can be
                     relieved by adding lactose or
                     isopropyl-beta-D-thiogalactopyranoside (IPTG)."
     LTR             2102..2616
                     /label=3' LTR
                     /note="3' long terminal repeat from murine embryonic stem
                     cell virus"
     CDS             complement(2671..3390)
                     /codon_start=1
                     /product="the original enhanced GFP (Yang et al., 1996)"
                     /label=EGFP
                     /note="mammalian codon-optimized"
                     /translation="MVSKGEELFTGVVPILVELDGDVNGHKFSVSGEGEGDATYGKLTL
                     KFICTTGKLPVPWPTLVTTLTYGVQCFSRYPDHMKQHDFFKSAMPEGYVQERTIFFKDD
                     GNYKTRAEVKFEGDTLVNRIELKGIDFKEDGNILGHKLEYNYNSHNVYIMADKQKNGIK
                     ANFKIRHNIEDGSVQLADHYQQNTPIGDGPVLLPDNHYLSTQSALSKDPNEKRDHMVLL
                     EFVTAAGITLGMDELYK"
     primer_bind     complement(2716..2737)
                     /label=EGFP-C
                     /note="EGFP, forward primer"
     primer_bind     3065..3084
                     /label=EXFP-R
                     /note="For distinguishing EGFP variants, reverse primer"
     primer_bind     3324..3345
                     /label=EGFP-N
                     /note="EGFP, reverse primer"
     misc_feature    3395..3856
                     /label=IRES
                     /note="internal ribosome entry site (IRES) of the
                     encephalomyocarditis virus (EMCV)"
     primer_bind     3783..3800
                     /label=IRES reverse
                     /note="IRES internal ribosome entry site, reverse primer.
                     Also called pCDH-rev"
     CDS             complement(4927..4950)
                     /codon_start=1
                     /product="FLAG(R) epitope tag, followed by an enterokinase
                     cleavage site"
                     /label=FLAG
                     /translation="DYKDDDDK"
     CDS             complement(4967..5383)
                     /label=gag (truncated)
                     /note="truncated Moloney murine leukemia virus (MMLV) gag
                     gene lacking the start codon"
     primer_bind     complement(4983..4999)
                     /label=pBABE 5'
                     /note="Psi packaging signal, forward primer for pBABE
                     vectors"
     primer_bind     complement(5015..5037)
                     /label=pLXSN 5'
                     /note="Murine stem cell virus, forward primer. Also called
                     MSCV"
     misc_feature    5450..5791
                     /label=MESV Psi
                     /note="packaging signal of murine embryonic stem cell
                     virus"
     LTR             5855..6371
                     /label=5' LTR
                     /note="5' long terminal repeat from murine embryonic stem
                     cell virus"
     primer_bind     complement(6571..6590)
                     /label=pBRrevBam
                     /note="pBR322 vectors, tet region, downstream of BamHI,
                     reverse primer"
     primer_bind     complement(6718..6740)
                     /label=M13/pUC Forward
                     /note="In lacZ gene"
     primer_bind     complement(6934..6953)
                     /label=pRS-marker
                     /note="pRS vectors, use to sequence yeast selectable
                     marker"
     primer_bind     7053..7075
                     /label=pGEX 3'
                     /note="pGEX vectors, reverse primer"
     primer_bind     complement(7113..7131)
                     /label=pBRforEco
                     /note="pBR322 vectors, upsteam of EcoRI site, forward
                     primer"
     promoter        7199..7303
                     /gene="bla"
                     /label=AmpR promoter
     CDS             7304..803
                     /codon_start=1
                     /gene="bla"
                     /product="beta-lactamase"
                     /label=AmpR
                     /note="confers resistance to ampicillin, carbenicillin, and
                     related antibiotics"
                     /translation="MSIQHFRVALIPFFAAFCLPVFAHPETLVKVKDAEDQLGARVGYI
                     ELDLNSGKILESFRPEERFPMMSTFKVLLCGAVLSRIDAGQEQLGRRIHYSQNDLVEYS
                     PVTEKHLTDGMTVRELCSAAITMSDNTAANLLLTTIGGPKELTAFLHNMGDHVTRLDRW
                     EPELNEAIPNDERDTTMPVAMATTLRKLLTGELLTLASRQQLIDWMEADKVAGPLLRSA
                     LPAGWFIADKSGAGERGSRGIIAALGPDGKPSRIVVIYTTGSQATMDERNRQIAEIGAS
                     LIKHW"
ORIGIN
        1 ctgtttttgc tcacccagaa acgctggtga aagtaaaaga tgctgaagat cagttgggtg
       61 cacgagtggg ttacatcgaa ctggatctca acagcggtaa gatccttgag agttttcgcc
      121 ccgaagaacg ttttccaatg atgagcactt ttaaagttct gctatgtggc gcggtattat
      181 cccgtattga cgccgggcaa gagcaactcg gtcgccgcat acactattct cagaatgact
      241 tggttgagta ctcaccagtc acagaaaagc atcttacgga tggcatgaca gtaagagaat
      301 tatgcagtgc tgccataacc atgagtgata acactgcggc caacttactt ctgacaacga
      361 tcggaggacc gaaggagcta accgcttttt tgcacaacat gggggatcat gtaactcgcc
      421 ttgatcgttg ggaaccggag ctgaatgaag ccataccaaa cgacgagcgt gacaccacga
      481 tgcctgtagc aatggcaaca acgttgcgca aactattaac tggcgaacta cttactctag
      541 cttcccggca acaattaata gactggatgg aggcggataa agttgcagga ccacttctgc
      601 gctcggccct tccggctggc tggtttattg ctgataaatc tggagccggt gagcgtgggt
      661 ctcgcggtat cattgcagca ctggggccag atggtaagcc ctcccgtatc gtagttatct
      721 acacgacggg gagtcaggca actatggatg aacgaaatag acagatcgct gagataggtg
      781 cctcactgat taagcattgg taactgtcag accaagttta ctcatatata ctttagattg
      841 atttaaaact tcatttttaa tttaaaagga tctaggtgaa gatccttttt gataatctca
      901 tgaccaaaat cccttaacgt gagttttcgt tccactgagc gtcagacccc gtagaaaaga
      961 tcaaaggatc ttcttgagat cctttttttc tgcgcgtaat ctgctgcttg caaacaaaaa
     1021 aaccaccgct accagcggtg gtttgtttgc cggatcaaga gctaccaact ctttttccga
     1081 aggtaactgg cttcagcaga gcgcagatac caaatactgt tcttctagtg tagccgtagt
     1141 taggccacca cttcaagaac tctgtagcac cgcctacata cctcgctctg ctaatcctgt
     1201 taccagtggc tgctgccagt ggcgataagt cgtgtcttac cgggttggac tcaagacgat
     1261 agttaccgga taaggcgcag cggtcgggct gaacgggggg ttcgtgcaca cagcccagct
     1321 tggagcgaac gacctacacc gaactgagat acctacagcg tgagctatga gaaagcgcca
     1381 cgcttcccga agggagaaag gcggacaggt atccggtaag cggcagggtc ggaacaggag
     1441 agcgcacgag ggagcttcca gggggaaacg cctggtatct ttatagtcct gtcgggtttc
     1501 gccacctctg acttgagcgt cgatttttgt gatgctcgtc aggggggcgg agcctatgga
     1561 aaaacgccag caacgcggcc tttttacggt tcctggcctt ttgctggcct tttgctcaca
     1621 tgttctttcc tgcgttatcc cctgattctg tggataaccg tattaccgcc tttgagtgag
     1681 ctgataccgc tcgccgcagc cgaacgaccg agcgcagcga gtcagtgagc gaggaagcgg
     1741 aagagcgccc aatacgcaaa ccgcctctcc ccgcgcgttg gccgattcat taatgcagct
     1801 ggcacgacag gtttcccgac tggaaagcgg gcagtgagcg caacgcaatt aatgtgagtt
     1861 agctcactca ttaggcaccc caggctttac actttatgct tccggctcgt atgttgtgtg
     1921 gaattgtgag cggataacaa tttcacaatt ctccccagct ctttctgcgc tgtccataat
     1981 gaactatttc aggagtattg gagtatgtgg attcaaaaca gtggctaatt gagtcaggat
     2041 tacttaatat tcgactccta ccctcagaat gttgttctcc aacttcaaga aactgttacc
     2101 catgaaagac ccccgctgac gggtagtcaa tcactcagag gagaccctcc caaggaacag
     2161 cgagaccaca agtcggatgc aactgcaaga gggtttattg gatacacggg tacccgggcg
     2221 acgcagtcta tcggaggact ggcgcgccga gtgaggggtt gtgggctctt ttattgagct
     2281 cggggagcag aagcgcgcga acagaagcga gaagcgaact gattggttag ttcaaataag
     2341 gcacagggtc atttcaggtc cttggggcac cctggaaaca tctgatggtt ctctagaaac
     2401 tgctgagggc gggaccgcat ctggggacca tctgttcttg gccctgagcc ggggcaggaa
     2461 ctgcttacca cagatatcct gtttggccca tattctgctg tctctctgtt cctaaccttg
     2521 atctgaactt ctctattctc agttatgtat tttccatgcc ttgcaaaatg gcgttactta
     2581 agctagcttg ccaaacctac aggtggggtc tttcattccc ccctttttct ggagactaaa
     2641 taaaatcttt tattttatcg cgatgtcgac ttacttgtac agctcgtcca tgccgagagt
     2701 gatcccggcg gcggtcacga actccagcag gaccatgtga tcgcgcttct cgttggggtc
     2761 tttgctcagg gcggactggg tgctcaggta gtggttgtcg ggcagcagca cggggccgtc
     2821 gccgatgggg gtgttctgct ggtagtggtc ggcgagctgc acgctgccgt cctcgatgtt
     2881 gtggcggatc ttgaagttcg ccttgatgcc gttcttctgc ttgtcggcca tgatatagac
     2941 gttgtggctg ttgtagttgt actccagctt gtgccccagg atgttgccgt cctccttgaa
     3001 gtcgatgccc ttcagctcga tgcggttcac cagggtgtcg ccctcgaact tcacctcggc
     3061 gcgggtcttg tagttgccgt cgtccttgaa gaagatggtg cgctcctgga cgtagccttc
     3121 gggcatggcg gacttgaaga agtcgtgctg cttcatgtgg tcggggtagc ggctgaagca
     3181 ctgcacgccg taggtcaggg tggtcacgag ggtgggccag ggcacgggca gcttgccggt
     3241 ggtgcagatg aacttcaggg tcagcttgcc gtaggtggca tcgccctcgc cctcgccaga
     3301 cacgctgaac ttgtggccgt ttacgtcgcc gtccagctcg accaggatgg gcaccacccc
     3361 ggtgaacagc tcctcgccct tgctcaccat ggtattatca tcgtgttttt caaaggaaaa
     3421 ccacgtcccc gtggttcggg gggcctagac gttttttaac ctcgactaaa cacatgtaaa
     3481 gcatgtgcac cgaggcccca gatcagatcc catacaatgg ggtaccttct gggcatcctt
     3541 cagccccttg ttgaatacgc ttgaggtgag ccatttgact ctttccacaa ctatccaact
     3601 cacaacgtgg cactggggtt gtgccgcctt tgcaggtgta tcttatacac gtggcttttg
     3661 gccgcagagg cacctgtcgc caggtggggg gttccgctgc ctgcaaaggg tcgctacaga
     3721 cgttgtttgt cttcaagaag cttccagagg aactgcttcc ttcacgacat tcaacagacc
     3781 ttgcattcct ttggcgagag gggaaagacc cctaggaatg ctcgtcaaga agacagggcc
     3841 aggtttccgg gccctcacat tgccaaaaga cggcaatatg gtggaaaata acgtcgacga
     3901 tgtctcccag tgagtcggtt agtttgggtg gccgtagcct tgaggtacca gagatctctc
     3961 gagtcacatg tgtgagaggg gcagtgtgcc gttaatggcc gtgccgggca ccgggccgct
     4021 ctggtagtgc tgggacatgt gaagtctgct gggggcggcg ggttccggca cctcggcgcc
     4081 ggggagatac atgctgatca tgtcccggag gtccccggcc tggcagggcg ccctggagtg
     4141 ggaggaagag gtaaccacag gggggctgga gctggcctcg gacttgacca ccgaacccat
     4201 ggagccaaga gccatgccag gggtgccctg ctgcgagtag gacatgctgt aggtgggcga
     4261 gccgttcatg taggtctgcg agctggtcat ggagttgtac tgcagggcgc tcacgtcgta
     4321 gcggtgcatg ggctgcatct gcgctgcgcc gtgcgcattg aggcccgggt gctgcgggta
     4381 gcccagctgg tcctgcatca tgctgtagct gccgttgctc cagccgttca tgtgcgcgta
     4441 actgtccatg cgctggttca cgcccgcgcc caggccggcg cccaccccga ccccgctcgc
     4501 catgctattg ccgccggggg ccagcagccc gccgggcagc gtgtacttat ccttcttcat
     4561 gagcgtcttg gttttccgcc ggggccggta tttataatcc gggtgctcct tcatgtgcag
     4621 cgctcgcagc cgcttagcct cgtcgatgaa cggccgcttc tccgtctccg acaaaagttt
     4681 ccactcggcg cccaggcgct tgctgatctc cgagttgtgc atcttggggt tctcctgggc
     4741 catcttgcgc cgctgcccgc gggaccacac catgaaggca ttcatgggcc gcttgacgcg
     4801 gtccgggctg tttttctggt tgccgccggc cgccgccgcg gtggagttgc cgccgccgcc
     4861 ccccgaagtt tgctgcgggc ccggcggctt cagctccgtc tccatcatgt tgtacatgaa
     4921 ttcgatctta tcgtcgtcat ccttgtaatc catggtggac aattccggcg cctagagaag
     4981 gagtgagggc tggataaagg gaggatcgag gcggggtcga acgaggaggt tcaaggggga
     5041 gagacggggc ggatggagga agaggaggcg gaggcttagg gtgtacaaag ggcttgaccc
     5101 agggaggggg gtcaaaagcc aaggcttccc aggtcacgat gtaggggacc tggtctgggt
     5161 gtccatgcgg gccaggtgaa aagaccttga tcttaacctg ggtgatgagg tctcggttaa
     5221 aggtgccgtc tcgcggccat ccgacgttaa aggttggcca ttctgcagag cagaaggtaa
     5281 cccaacgtct cttcttgaca tctaccgact ggttgtgagc gatccgctcg acatctttcc
     5341 agtgacctaa ggtcaaactt aagggagtgg taacagtctg gccctaattt tcagacaaat
     5401 acagaaacac agtcagacag agacaacaca gaacgatgct gcagcgctgc agcagacaag
     5461 acgcgcggct tcggttccaa accgaaagca aaaattcaga cggaggcggg aactgtttta
     5521 ggttctcgtc tcctaccaga accacatatc ctgacggggt cggattccac atcgactccc
     5581 ttcctcaggt cgggccacaa aaacggcccc caaagtccct gggacgtctc ccagggttgc
     5641 ggccgggtgt tcagaactcg tcagttccac cacgggtccg ccagatacag agctagttag
     5701 ctaactagta cagacgcagg cgcaaacatt agatgccggc acaaacacgc acaaagacag
     5761 agacagacac gaaacgaccg ctggccagct tacctcccgg cgggggggtc ggtggtccct
     5821 gggcaggggt ctccaaatct cggtggaacc tccaaatgaa agacccccga ggtgggcagt
     5881 caatcaatct gaggagaccc tcccaaggat cagcgagtcc acgattcgga tgcaaacagc
     5941 aagaggcttt attgggaata cgggtacccg ggcgacgcag tctatcggag gactggcgcg
     6001 ccgagtgagg ggttgtgggc tcttttattg agctcgggga gcagaagcgc gcgaacagaa
     6061 gcgagaagcg aactgattgg ttagttcaaa taaggcacag ggtcatttca ggtccttggg
     6121 gcaccctgga aacatctgat ggttctctag aaactgctga gggcgggacc gcatctgggg
     6181 accatctgtt cttggccctg agccggggca ggaactgctt accacagata tcctgtttgg
     6241 cccatattct gctgtctctc tgttcctaac cttgatctga acttctctat tctcagttat
     6301 gtattttcca tgccttgcaa aatggcgtta cttaagctag cttgccaaac ctacaggtgg
     6361 ggtctttcat tccccccttt ttctggagac taaataaaat cttttatttt atctatggct
     6421 cgtactctat aggcttcagc tggtgatatt gttgagtcaa aactagagcc tggaccactg
     6481 atatcctgtc tttaacaaat tggactaatc gcctctacgc cggacgcatc gtggccggca
     6541 tcaccggcgc cacaggtgcg gttgctggcg cctatatcgc cgacatcacc gatggggaag
     6601 atcgggctcg ccacttcggg ctcatgagcg cttgtttcgg cgtgggtatg gtggcaggcc
     6661 ccgtggccgg gggactgttg ggcgccatct ccttgcatgc accattcctt gcgccgtcgt
     6721 tttacaacgt cgtgactggg aaaaccctgg cgttacccaa cttaatcgcc ttgcagcaca
     6781 tccccctttc gccagctggc gtaatagcga agaggcccgc accgatcgcc cttcccaaca
     6841 gttgcgcagc ctgaatggcg aatggcgcct gatgcggtat tttctcctta cgcatctgtg
     6901 cggtatttca caccgcatat ggtgcactct cagtacaatc tgctctgatg ccgcatagtt
     6961 aagccagccc cgacacccgc caacacccgc tgacgcgccc tgacgggctt gtctgctccc
     7021 ggcatccgct tacagacaag ctgtgaccgt ctccgggagc tgcatgtgtc agaggttttc
     7081 accgtcatca ccgaaacgcg cgagacgaaa gggcctcgtg atacgcctat ttttataggt
     7141 taatgtcatg ataataatgg tttcttagac gtcaggtggc acttttcggg gaaatgtgcg
     7201 cggaacccct atttgtttat ttttctaaat acattcaaat atgtatccgc tcatgagaca
     7261 ataaccctga taaatgcttc aataatattg aaaaaggaag agtatgagta ttcaacattt
     7321 ccgtgtcgcc cttattccct tttttgcggc attttgcctt c
//
