>Addgene plasmid #17226 | pMIG-hSOX2 | addgene partial sequence | sequence record 22853 | 17226 with pLXSN-5
CCTANTCTTTTCGCCCTACTCCTTCTCTAGGCGCCGGAATTGTCCACCATGGATTACAAGGATGACGACG
ATAAGATCGAATTCATGTACAACATGATGGAGACGGAGCTGAAGCCGCCGGGCCCGCAGCAAACTTCGGG
GGGCGGCGGCGGCAACTCCACCGCGGCGGCGGCCGGCGGCAACCAGAAAAACAGCCCGGACCGCGTCAAG
CGGCCCATGAATGCCTTCATGGTGTGGTCCCGCGGGCAGCGGCGCAAGATGGCCCAGGAGAACCCCAAGA
TGCACAACTCGGAGATCAGCAAGCGCCTGGGCGCCGAGTGGAAACTTTTGTCGGAGACGGAGAAGCGGCC
GTTCATCGACGAGGCTAAGCGGCTGCGAGCGCTGCACATGAAGGAGCACCCGGATTATAAATACCGGCCC
CGGCGGAAAACCAAGACGCTCATGAAGAAGGATAAGTACACGCTGCCCGGCGGGCTGCTGGCCCCCGGCG
GCAATAGCATGGCGAGCGGGGTCGGGGTGGGCGCCGGCCTGGGCGCGGGCGTGAACCAGCGCATGGACAG
TTACGCGCACATGAACGGCTGGAGCAACGGCAGCTACAGCATGATGCAGGACCAGCTGGGCTACCCGCAG
CACCCGGGCCTCAATGCGCACGGCGCAGCGCAGATGCAGCCCATGCACCGCTACGACGTGAGCGCCCTGC
AGTACAACTCCATGACCAGCTCGCAGACCTACATGAACGGCTCGCCCACCTACAGCATGTCCTACTCGCA
GCAGGGCACCCCTGGCATGGCTCTTGGCTC
